Addgene plasmid #45: pcDNA-p160(400-580)
Depositing lab: Bruce Spiegelman. Depositing organization: Dana-Farber Cancer Institute. Publication: Suppression of mitochondrial respiration through recruitment of p160 myb binding protein to PGC-1alpha: modulation by p38 MAPK. Fan M, Rhee J, St-Pierre J, Handschin C, Puigserver P, Lin J, Jaeger S, Erdjument-Bromage H, Tempst P, Spiegelman BM. Genes Dev 2004 Feb 1;18(3):278-89. Epub 2004 Jan 26. 10.1101/gad.1152204 PubMed 14744933.
Backbone
  Vector backbone: pcDNA3.1 myc-His A
  Backbone manufacturer: Invitrogen
  Backbone size w/o insert (bp): 5500
  Vector type: Mammalian Expression
Growth in bacteria
  Bacterial resistance: Ampicillin, 100 μg/mL
  Growth temperature: 37°C
  Growth strain: DH5alpha
  Copy number: High Copy
Gene/Insert
  Gene/Insert name: p160 myb binding protein (alt names: Mybbp1a; p160MBP)
  Species: M. musculus (mouse)
  Insert size (bp): 540
  Mutation: expresses only aa400-580
  GenBank ID: BC052889
  Entrez Gene: Mybbp1a (a.k.a. AL024407, AU019902, P160, p160MBP, p67MBP)
  Tag / fusion protein: myc (C terminal on backbone)
  Cloning method: Restriction Enzyme; 5′ cloning site HindIII (not destroyed); 3′ cloning site EcoRV (not destroyed)
  Sequencing primers: 5′ T7
Resource information
  A portion of this plasmid was derived from a plasmid made by: Tom Gonda
Terms and licenses: Academic/Nonprofit Terms; Industry Terms: Not Available to Industry
How to cite: pcDNA-p160(400-580) was a gift from Bruce Spiegelman (Addgene plasmid # 45 ; http://n2t.net/addgene:45 ; RRID:Addgene_45)
