[The description below was written by a language model from this plasmid's Addgene catalogue record.]
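Description:
pcDNA-p160(400-580) is a mammalian expression plasmid built on the Invitrogen pcDNA3.1 myc-His A backbone (about 5.5 kb without insert). It is maintained in E. coli as a high-copy plasmid under ampicillin selection. No feature table accompanies the record, so the regulatory elements are not listed. Vectors of the pcDNA3.1 family generally drive the insert from the CMV immediate-early promoter, with an upstream T7 promoter site. That arrangement is consistent with T7 being named here as the 5′ sequencing primer. Any mammalian selection marker is not stated in the record.

The insert is a roughly 540 bp fragment of mouse Mybbp1a, which encodes the p160 myb binding protein (also called p160MBP). The fragment is truncated so that only amino acids 400–580 are expressed. It was placed between the HindIII and EcoRV sites of the polylinker, both of which remain intact. This position puts it in frame with the backbone's C-terminal myc epitope, so the fragment can be detected or immunoprecipitated with anti-myc antibodies. The backbone name also implies a His tag, but the record lists only myc as the fusion tag.

The associated publication describes p160 myb binding protein being recruited to PGC-1alpha to suppress mitochondrial respiration, an interaction modulated by p38 MAPK. A defined sub-fragment like this one is therefore most plausibly a deletion construct for mapping functional or interaction domains of p160 in transfected mammalian cells, although the record does not state its specific purpose. Part of the plasmid derives from material made in another laboratory.
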