>Addgene plasmid #45 | pcDNA-p160(400-580) | addgene partial sequence | sequence record 16391 | T7 5'-TAATACGACTCACTATAGGG-3'
GCAGCTATGTGGCCTGGTTGCGGGACATGTTCCTGCAGCCTGACCTGAACTCCTTGGTTGACTTCAGCAC
TGCCAACCAGAAGAGAGCTCAGGACGCCTCGTTGAATGTGCCTGAGCGAGCTGTATTCCGGCTCCGGAAG
TGGATCATCCACCGCCTGGTCAGCCTTGTGGATCATTTGCATCTGGAGAAGGATGAAGCTGTGGTTGAGC
AAATAGCCAGGTTTTGCTTGTTCCATGCCTTCTTTAAGACGAAGAAGGCTACGCCCCAGATCCCAGAGAC
GAAGCAGCACTTCTCCTTCCCTTTGGACGACCGCAACCGTGGGGTCTTTGTCAGTGCCTTCTTCAGCCTA
CTGCAGACGCTCAGTGTGAAGTTCAGGCAGACACCAGACCTGGCTGAAAATGGGAAGCCTTGGACTTACC
GCCTGGTTCAGTTGGCAGACATGCTGTTGAACCATAACCGCAATGTAACCAGTGTGACATCCTTGACAAC
ACAGCAGCGTCAGGCCTGGGACCAGATGATGAGTACTCTGAAGGAAGATCCGAAAAAGAAGCGTAAGGTA
GGCGGTTGAGATATCCAGCACAGTGGCGGCCGCTCGAGTCTAGAGGGCCCTTCGAACAAAAACTCATCTC
AGAAGAGGATCTGAATATGCATACCGGTCATCATCACCATCACCATTGAGTTTAAACCCGCTGATCAGCC
TCGACTGTGCCTTCTAGTTGCCAGCCATCTGTTGTTTGCCCCTCCCCCGTGCCTTCCTTGACCCCTGGAG
GTGCCACTCCCACTGTCCTTTCCTAATAAAATGAGGAAATTGCATCGCATTGTCTGAGTAGGTGTCTTCT
ATC
